Addgene plasmid #81137: pTriEx-mVenus-Zdk1-Rac1 Q61L
Purpose: mammalian expression of Zdk1 tagged Rac1 Q61L
Depositing lab: Klaus Hahn. Depositing organization: University of North Carolina at Chapel Hill. Publication: LOVTRAP: an optogenetic system for photoinduced protein dissociation. Wang H, Vilela M, Winkler A, Tarnawski M, Schlichting I, Yumerefendi H, Kuhlman B, Liu R, Danuser G, Hahn KM. Nat Methods. 2016 Jul 18. doi: 10.1038/nmeth.3926. PubMed 27427858.
Backbone
  Vector backbone: pTriEx
  Backbone size w/o insert (bp): 5000
  Total vector size (bp): 6000
  Vector type: Mammalian Expression, Bacterial Expression, Insect Expression
Growth in bacteria
  Bacterial resistance: Ampicillin, 100 μg/mL
  Growth temperature: 37°C
  Growth strain: DH5alpha
  Copy number: High Copy
Gene/Insert 1
  Gene/Insert name: Zdk1 (alt name: ZA127)
  Species: Synthetic
  Insert size (bp): 177
  Tag / fusion protein: mVenus (N terminal on insert)
  Cloning method: Unknown
  Sequencing primers: 5′ aagtatcgggccctttgtgc; 3′ GGCAGCCTGCACCTGAGGTTAATCAC
Gene/Insert 2
  Gene/Insert name: Rac1
  Species: H. sapiens (human)
  Insert size (bp): 576
  Mutation: Q61L
  GenBank ID: AF498964.1
  Entrez Gene: RHOA (a.k.a. ARH12, ARHA, EDFAOB, RHO12, RHOH12)
  Cloning method: Unknown
  Sequencing primers: 5′ aagtatcgggccctttgtgc; 3′ GGCAGCCTGCACCTGAGGTTAATCAC
Terms and licenses: Academic/Nonprofit Terms; Industry Terms: Not Available to Industry
How to cite: pTriEx-mVenus-Zdk1-Rac1 Q61L was a gift from Klaus Hahn (Addgene plasmid # 81137 ; http://n2t.net/addgene:81137 ; RRID:Addgene_81137)
