[The description below was written by a language model from this plasmid's Addgene catalogue record and pLannotate feature annotations shown in this document.]
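Description:
pTriEx-mVenus-Zdk1-Rac1 Q61L is a multi-host expression plasmid built on the pTriEx backbone, catalogued for mammalian, bacterial and insect expression, with the stated purpose being mammalian expression of Zdk1-tagged Rac1 Q61L. It is propagated in E. coli from a high-copy ColE1/pUC-type origin under ampicillin selection (AmpR, β-lactamase). The catalogue gives an approximate total size of 6,000 bp, while the depositor's full sequence is 6,457 nt.

The payload is a single fusion reading frame in the order mVenus, Zdk1, Rac1 (Q61L). mVenus is a monomeric yellow fluorescent protein that reports expression and localisation. Zdk1 is a small synthetic domain derived from the Z subunit of protein A that binds the dark state of the LOV2 domain and is released on illumination. Rac1 Q61L is a constitutively active mutant of the human small GTPase. The Entrez field lists RHOA, which conflicts with the insert name and the Rac1 annotation. Three promoters are stacked upstream: a CMV enhancer/promoter with a chimeric β-actin/β-globin intron fragment for mammalian cells, a T7 promoter with lac operator for inducible E. coli expression, and the baculovirus p10 promoter for insect cells. Downstream lie backbone HSV and 6xHis tag sequences (the record does not say whether they are translated with the fusion), a rabbit β-globin poly(A) signal and a T7 terminator. The cassette is flanked by lef2/ORF603 and ORF1629 regions, which allow recombination into a baculovirus genome, and a loxP site is also present.

The construct belongs to the LOVTRAP optogenetic system for photoinduced protein dissociation. There, a Zdk1-tagged protein such as active Rac1 is held by a LOV2 partner in the dark and released by light.
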