Features (pLannotate 1.2.2; 20 found; start..end, strand, type, name):
    110..937     +  misc_recomb    baculovirus recombination region (lef2/ORF603): contains ORF603 and part of lef2
    949..1308    +  enhancer       CMV enhancer (fragment): human cytomegalovirus immediate early enhancer
   1310..1509    +  promoter       CMV promoter: human cytomegalovirus (CMV) immediate early promoter
   1661..1791    +  intron         chimeric intron (fragment): chimera between introns from chicken β-actin and rabbit β-globin
   1860..1878    +  promoter       T7 promoter: promoter for bacteriophage T7 RNA polymerase
   1879..1903    +  protein_bind   lac operator: The lac repressor binds to the lac operator to inhibit transcription in E. coli. This inhibition can be relieved by adding lactose or isopropyl-β-D-thiogalactopyranoside (IPTG). lac repressor encoded by lacI
   1919..2028    +  promoter       p10 promoter: baculovirus promoter for expression in insect cells
   2043..2759    +  CDS            mVenus: mVenus is a basic (constitutively fluorescent) yellow fluorescent protein published in 2006, derived from Aequorea victoria. It is reported to be a rapidly-maturing monomer with moderate acid sensitivity.
   2778..2954    +  CDS            Zdk1: "Zdark" protein, derived from the Z subunit of protein A, that binds to the dark state of LOV2 and is released upon irradiation (Wang et al., 2016)
   2985..3563    +  CDS            Rac1 (Q61L): constitutively active mutant of human Rac family small GTPase 1
   3600..3632    +  CDS            HSV tag: HSV (herpes simplex virus) epitope tag
   3642..3659    +  CDS            6xHis: 6xHis affinity tag
   3674..3742    +  CDS            HBB (fragment): HBB_PONPY - Experimental evidence at transcript level: Swiss-Prot protein existence level 2. Involved in oxygen transport from the lung to the various peripheral tissues. From Pongo pygmaeus (Bornean orangutan).
   3817..3872    +  polyA_signal   β-globin poly(A) signal: rabbit β-globin polyadenylation signal (Gil and Proudfoot, 1987)
   3960..4007    +  terminator     T7 terminator: transcription terminator for bacteriophage T7 RNA polymerase
   4020..4725    +  misc_recomb    baculovirus recombination region (ORF1629): contains part of ORF1629
   4734..4767    +  protein_bind   loxP: Cre-mediated recombination occurs in the 8-bp core sequence (GCATACAT). Cre recombinase
   4935..5522    -  rep_origin     ori: high-copy-number ColE1/pMB1/pBR322/pUC origin of replication
   5535..6395    -  CDS            AmpR: β-lactamase; bla; confers resistance to ampicillin, carbenicillin, and related antibiotics
   6396..6447    -  promoter       AmpR promoter (fragment): bla
>Addgene plasmid #81137 | pTriEx-mVenus-Zdk1-Rac1 Q61L | depositor full sequence | sequence record 154111 | mVenus, Zdk1, Rac1
AACTGTTACATTGCAAACGTGGTTTCGTGTGCCAAGTGTGAAAACCGATGTTTAATCAAGGCTCTGACGC
ATTTCTACAACCACGACTCCAAGTGTGTGGGTGAAGTCATGCATCTTTTAATCAAATCCCAAGATGTGTA
TAAACCACCAAACTGCCAAAAAATGAAAACTGTCGACAAGCTCTGTCCGTTTGCTGGCAACTGCAAGGGT
CTCAATCCTATTTGTAATTATTGAATAATAAAACAATTATAAATGTCAAATTTGTTTTTTATTAACGATA
CAAACCAAACGCAACAAGAACATTTGTAGTATTATCTATAATTGAAAACGCGTAGTTATAATCGCTGAGG
TAATATTTAAAATCATTTTCAAATGATTCACAGTTAATTTGCGACAATATAATTTTATTTTCACATAAAC
TAGACGCCTTGTCGTCTTCTTCTTCGTATTCCTTCTCTTTTTCATTTTTCTCTTCATAAAAATTAACATA
GTTATTATCGTATCCATATATGTATCTATCGTATAGAGTAAATTTTTTGTTGTCATAAATATATATGTCT
TTTTTAATGGGGTGTATAGTACCGCTGCGCATAGTTTTTCTGTAATTTACAACAGTGCTATTTTCTGGTA
GTTCTTCGGAGTGTGTTGCTTTAATTATTAAATTTATATAATCAATGAATTTGGGATCGTCGGTTTTGTA
CAATATGTTGCCGGCATAGTACGCAGCTTCTTCTAGTTCAATTACACCATTTTTTAGCAGCACCGGATTA
ACATAACTTTCCAAAATGTTGTACGAACCGTTAAACAAAAACAGTTCACCTCCCTTTTCTATACTATTGT
CTGCGAGCAGTTGTTTGTTGTTAAAAATAACAGCCATTGTAATGAGACGCACAAACTAATATCACAAACT
GGAAATGTCTATCAATATATAGTTGCTGATGGCCGGCCTATTAATAGTAATCAATTACGGGGTCATTAGT
TCATAGCCCATATATGGAGTTCCGCGTTACATAACTTACGGTAAATGGCCCGCCTGGCTGACCGCCCAAC
GACCCCCGCCCATTGACGTCAATAATGACGTATGTTCCCATAGTAACGCCAATAGGGACTTTCCATTGAC
GTCAATGGGTGGAGTATTTACGGTAAACTGCCCACTTGGCAGTACATCAAGTGTATCATATGCCAAGTCC
GCCCCCTATTGACGTCAATGACGGTAAATGGCCCGCCTGGCATTATGCCCAGTACATGACCTTACGGGAC
TTTCCTACTTGGCAGTACATCTACGTATTAGTCATCGCTATTACCATGCTGATGCGGTTTTGGCAGTACA
CCAATGGGCGTGGATAGCGGTTTGACTCACGGGGATTTCCAAGTCTCCACCCCATTGACGTCAATGGGAG
TTTGTTTTGGCACCAAAATCAACGGGACTTTCCAAAATGTCGTAATAACCCCGCCCCGTTGACGCAAATG
GGCGGTAGGCGTGTACGGTGGGAGGTCTATATAAGCAGACGTCGTTTAGTGAACCGTCAGATCACTAGAT
GCTTTATTGCGGTAGTTTATCACAGTTAAATTGCTAACGCCAGTCTCGAACTTAACGTGCAGAAGTTGGT
CGTGAGGCACTGGGCAGGTAAGTATCGGGCCCTTTGTGCGGGGGGAGCGGCTCGGGGCTGTCCGCGGGGG
GACGGCTGCCTTCGGGGGGGACGGGGCAGGGCGGGGTTCGGCTTCTGGCGTGTGACCGGCGGCTCTAGAG
CCTCTGCTAACCATGTTCATGCCTTCTTCTTTTTCCTACAGCTCCTGGGCAACGTGCTGGTTATTGTGCT
GTCTCATCATTTTGGCAAAGAATTGGATCGGACCGAAATTAATACGACTCACTATAGGGGAATTGTGAGC
GGATAACAATTCCCCGGAGTTAATCCGGGACCTTTAATTCAACCCAACACAATATATTATAGTTAAATAA
GAATTATTATCAAATCATTTGTATATTAATTAAAATACTATACTGTAAATTACATTTTATTTACAATCAA
AGGAGATATACCATGGTGAGCAAGGGCGAGGAGCTGTTCACCGGGGTGGTGCCCATCCTGGTCGAGCTGG
ACGGCGACGTAAACGGCCACAAGTTCAGCGTGTCCGGCGAGGGCGAGGGCGATGCCACCTACGGCAAGCT
GACCCTGAAGTTCATCAGCACCACCGGCAAGCTGCCCGTGCCCTGGCCCACCCTCGTGACCACCCTCGGC
TACGGCCTGCAGTGCTTCGCCCGCTACCCCGACCACATGAAGCAGCACGACTTCTTCAAGTCCGCCATGC
CCGAAGGCTACGTCCAGGAGCGCACCATCTTCTTCAAGGACGACGGCAACTACAAGACCCGCGCCGAGGT
GAAGTTCGAGGGCGACACCCTGGTGAACCGCATCGAGCTGAAGGGCATCGACTTCAAGGAGGACGGCAAC
ATCCTGGGGCACAAGCTGGAGTACAACTACAACAGCCACAACGTCTATATCACCGCCGACAAGCAGAAGA
ACGGCATCAAGGCAAACTTCAAGATCCGCCACAACATCGAGGACGGCGGCGTGCAGCTCGCCGACCACTA
CCAGCAGAACACCCCCATCGGCGACGGCCCCGTGCTGCTGCCCGACAACCACTACCTGAGCTACCAGTCC
AAACTGAGCAAAGACCCCAACGAGAAGCGCGATCACATGGTCCTGCTGGAGTTCGTGACCGCCGCCGGGA
TCACTCTCGGCATGGACGAGCTGTACAAGGGTTCTGGAAGTGGATCTATGGTGGATAACAAATTCAATAA
AGAAAAGACGCGTGCCGGTGCGGAAATCCATTCTCTGCCAAACCTGAATGTTGAGCAGAAGTTTGCCTTC
ATCGTGAGCCTGTTTGATGATCCATCTCAGAGCGCCAATCTGCTGGCCGAAGCCAAAAAACTGAACGATG
CCCAGGCCCCAAAAGGATCCGGTGGTTCTGGTTCTGGTGGTACCATGCAGGCCATCAAGTGTGTGGTGGT
GGGAGACGGAGCTGTAGGTAAAACTTGCCTACTGATCAGTTACACAACCAATGCATTTCCTGGAGAATAT
ATCCCTACTGTCTTTGACAATTATTCTGCCAATGTTATGGTAGATGGAAAACCGGTGAATCTGGGCTTAT
GGGATACAGCTGGACTAGAAGATTATGACAGATTACGCCCCCTATCCTATCCGCAAACAGATGTGTTCTT
AATTTGCTTTTCCCTTGTGAGTCCTGCATCATTTGAAAATGTCCGTGCAAAGTGGTATCCTGAGGTGCGG
CACCACTGTCCCAACACTCCCATCATCCTAGTGGGAACTAAACTTGATCTTAGGGATGATAAAGACACGA
TCGAGAAACTGAAGGAGAAGAAGCTGACTCCCATCACCTATCCGCAGGGTCTAGCCATGGCTAAGGAGAT
TGGTGCCGTAAAATACCTGGAGTGCTCGGCGCTCACACAGCGAGGCCTCAAGACAGTGTTTGACGAAGCG
ATCCGAGCAGTCCTCTGCCCGCCTCCCGTGAAGAAGAGGAAGAGAAAATGCCTGCTGTTGTAAAAGCTTG
CGGCCGCACAGCTGTATACACGTGCAAGCCAGCCAGAACTCGCCCCGGAAGACCCCGAGGATCTCGAGCA
CCACCATCACCATCACCATCACTAAGTGATTAACCTCAGGTGCAGGCTGCCTATCAGAAGGTGGTGGCTG
GTGTGGCCAATGCCCTGGCTCACAAATACCACTGAGATCGATCTTTTTCCCTCTGCCAAAAATTATGGGG
ACATCATGAAGCCCCTTGAGCATCTGACTTCTGGCTAATAAAGGAAATTTATTTTCATTGCAATAGTGTG
TTGGAATTTTTTGTGTCTCTCACTCGGAAGGACATATGGGAGGGCAAATCATTTAAAACATCAGAATGAG
TATTTGGTTTAGAGTTTGGCAACATATGCCCATATGTAACTAGCATAACCCCTTGGGGCCTCTAAACGGG
TCTTGAGGGGTTTTTTGCTGAAAGCATGCGGAGGAAATTCTCCTTGAAGTTTCCCTGGTGTTCAAAGTAA
AGGAGTTTGCACCAGACGCACCTCTGTTCACTGGTCCGGCGTATTAAAACACGATACATTGTTATTAGTA
CATTTATTAAGCGCTAGATTCTGTGCGTTGTTGATTTACAGACAATTGTTGTACGTATTTTAATAATTCA
TTAAATTTATAATCTTTAGGGTGGTATGTTAGAGCGAAAATCAAATGATTTTCAGCGTCTTTATATCTGA
ATTTAAATATTAAATCCTCAATAGATTTGTAAAATAGGTTTCGATTAGTTTCAAACAAGGGTTGTTTTTC
CGAACCGATGGCTGGACTATCTAATGGATTTTCGCTCAACGCCACAAAACTTGCCAAATCTTGTAGCAGC
AATCTAGCTTTGTCGATATTCGTTTGTGTTTTGTTTTGTAATAAAGGTTCGACGTCGTTCAAAATATTAT
GCGCTTTTGTATTTCTTTCATCACTGTCGTTAGTGTACAATTGACTCGACGTAAACACGTTAAATAGAGC
TTGGACATATTTAACATCGGGCGTGTTAGCTTTATTAGGCCGATTATCGTCGTCGTCCCAACCCTCGTCG
TTAGAAGTTGCTTCCGAAGACGATTTTGCCATAGCCACACGACGCCTATTAATTGTGTCGGCTAACACGT
CCGCGATCAAATTTGTAGTTGAGCTTTTTGGAATTGCGATCGCATAACTTCGTATAGCATACATTATACG
AAGTTATAAGCTCGGAACGCTGCGCTCGGTCGTTCGGCTGCGGCGAGCGGTATCAGCTCACTCAAAGGCG
GTAATACGGTTATCCACAGAATCAGGGGATAACGCAGGAAAGAACATGTGAGCAAAAGGCCAGCAAAAGG
CCAGGAACCGTAAAAAGGCCGCGTTGCTGGCGTTTTTCCATAGGCTCCGCCCCCTGACGAGCATCACAAA
AATCGACGCTCAAGTCAGAGGTGGCGAAACCCGACAGGACTATAAAGATACCAGGCGTTTCCCCCTGGAA
GCTCCCTCGTGCGCTCTCCTGTTCCGACCCTGCCGCTTACCGGATACCTGTCCGCCTTTCTCCCTTCGGG
AAGCGTGGCGCTTTCTCAATGCTCACGCTGTAGGTATCTCAGTTCGGTGTAGGTCGTTCGCTCCAAGCTG
GGCTGTGTGCACGAACCCCCCGTTCAGCCCGACCGCTGCGCCTTATCCGGTAACTATCGTCTTGAGTCCA
ACCCGGTAAGACACGACTTATCGCCACTGGCAGCAGCCACTGGTAACAGGATTAGCAGAGCGAGGTATGT
AGGCGGTGCTACAGAGTTCTTGAAGTGGTGGCCTAACTACGGCTACACTAGAAGAACAGTATTTGGTATC
TGCGCTCTGCTGAAGCCAGTTACCTTCGGAAAAAGAGTTGGTAGCTCTTGATCCGGCAAACAAACCACCG
CTGGTAGCGGTGGTTTTTTTGTTTGCAAGCAGCAGATTACGCGCAGAAAAAAAGGATCTCAAGAAGATCC
TTTGTTACCAATGCTTAATCAGTGAGGCACCTATCTCAGCGATCTGTCTATTTCGTTCATCCATAGTTGC
CTGACTCCCCGTCGTGTAGATAACTACGATACGGGAGGGCTTACCATCTGGCCCCAGTGCTGCAATGATA
CCGCGAGACCCACGCTCACCGGCTCCAGATTTATCAGCAATAAACCAGCCAGCCGGAAGGGCCGAGCGCA
GAAGTGGTCCTGCAACTTTATCCGCCTCCATCCAGTCTATTAATTGTTGCCGGGAAGCTAGAGTAAGTAG
TTCGCCAGTTAATAGTTTGCGCAACGTTGTTGCCATTGCTACAGGCATCGTGGTGTCACGCTCGTCGTTT
GGTATGGCTTCATTCAGCTCCGGTTCCCAACGATCAAGGCGAGTTACATGATCCCCCATGTTGTGCAAAA
AAGCGGTTAGCTCCTTCGGTCCTCCGATCGTTGTCAGAAGTAAGTTGGCCGCAGTGTTATCACTCATGGT
TATGGCAGCACTGCATAATTCTCTTACTGTCATGCCATCCGTAAGATGCTTTTCTGTGACTGGTGAGTAC
TCAACCAAGTCATTCTGAGAATAGTGTATGCGGCGACCGAGTTGCTCTTGCCCGGCGTCAATACGGGATA
ATACCGCGCCACATAGCAGAACTTTAAAAGTGCTCATCATTGGAAAACGTTCTTCGGGGCGAAAACTCTC
AAGGATCTTACCGCTGTTGAGATCCAGTTCGATGTAACCCACTCGTGCACCCAACTGATCTTCAGCATCT
TTTACTTTCACCAGCGTTTCTGGGTGAGCAAAAACAGGAAGGCAAAATGCCGCAAAAAAGGGAATAAGGG
CGACACGGAAATGTTGAATACTCATACTCTTCCTTTTTCAATATTATTGAAGCATTTATCAGGGTTATTG
TCTCATGTCCGCGCGTT
