>Addgene plasmid #81137 | pTriEx-mVenus-Zdk1-Rac1 Q61L | addgene partial sequence | sequence record 157979 | pCAG-F 5'-GCAACGTGCTGGTTATTGTG-3'
GCAAAGAATTGGATCGGACCGAAATTAATACGACTCACTATAGGGGAATTGTGAGCGGATAACAATTCCC
CGGAGTTAATCCGGGACCTTTAATTCAACCCAACACAATATATTATAGTTAAATAAGAATTATTATCAAA
TCATTTGTATATTAATTAAAATACTATACTGTAAATTACATTTTATTTACAATCAAAGGAGATATACCAT
GGTGAGCAAGGGCGAGGAGCTGTTCACCGGGGTGGTGCCCATCCTGGTCGAGCTGGACGGCGACGTAAAC
GGCCACAAGTTCAGCGTGTCCGGCGAGGGCGAGGGCGATGCCACCTACGGCAAGCTGACCCTGAAGTTCA
TCAGCACCACCGGCAAGCTGCCCGTGCCCTGGCCCACCCTCGTGACCACCCTCGGCTACGGCCTGCAGTG
CTTCGCCCGCTACCCCGACCACATGAAGCAGCACGACTTCTTCAAGTCCGCCATGCCCGAAGGCTACGTC
CAGGAGCGCACCATCTTCTTCAAGGACGACGGCAACTACAAGACCCGCGCCGAGGTGAAGTTCGAGGGCG
ACACCCTGGTGAACCGCATCGAGCTGAAGGGCATCGACTTCAAGGAGGACGGCAACATCCTGGGGCACAA
GCTGGAGTACAACTACAACAGCCACAACGTCTATATCACCGCCGACAAGCAGAAGAACGGCATCAAGGCA
AACTTCAAGATCCGCCACAACATCGAGGACGGCGGCGTGCAGCTCGCCGACCACTACCAGCAGAACACCC
CCATCGGCGACGGCCCCGTGCTGCTGCCCGACAACCACTACCTGAGCTACCAGTCCAAACTGAGCAAAGA
CCCCAACGAGAAGCGCGATCACATGGTCCTGCTGGAGTTCGTGACCGCCGCCGGGATCACTCTCGGCATG
GACGAGCTGTACAAGGGTTCTGGAAGTGGATCTATGGTGGATAACAAATTCA
