>Addgene plasmid #81137 | pTriEx-mVenus-Zdk1-Rac1 Q61L | addgene partial sequence | sequence record 157980 | Bglob-pA-R 5'-ttttggcagagggaaaaaga-3'
TTGTGAGCCAGGGCATTGGCCACACCAGCCACCACCTTCTGATAGGCAGCCTGCACCTGAGGTTAATCAC
TTAGTGATGGTGATGGTGATGGTGGTGCTCGAGATCCTCGGGGTCTTCCGGGGCGAGTTCTGGCTGGCTT
GCACGTGTATACAGCTGTGCGGCCGCAAGCTTTTACAACAGCAGGCATTTTCTCTTCCTCTTCTTCACGG
GAGGCGGGCAGAGGACTGCTCGGATCGCTTCGTCAAACACTGTCTTGAGGCCTCGCTGTGTGAGCGCCGA
GCACTCCAGGTATTTTACGGCACCAATCTCCTTAGCCATGGCTAGACCCTGCGGATAGGTGATGGGAGTC
AGCTTCTTCTCCTTCAGTTTCTCGATCGTGTCTTTATCATCCCTAAGATCAAGTTTAGTTCCCACTAGGA
TGATGGGAGTGTTGGGACAGTGGTGCCGCACCTCAGGATACCACTTTGCACGGACATTTTCAAATGATGC
AGGACTCACAAGGGAAAAGCAAATTAAGAACACATCTGTTTGCGGATAGGATAGGGGGCGTAATCTGTCA
TAATCTTCTAGTCCAGCTGTATCCCATAAGCCCAGATTCACCGGTTTTCCATCTACCATAACATTGGCAG
AATAATTGTCAAAGACAGTAGGGATATATTCTCCAGGAAATGCATTGGTTGTGTAACTGATCAGTAGGCA
AGTTTTACCTACAGCTCCGTCTCCCACCACCACACACTTGATGGCCTGCATGGTACCACCAGAACCAGAA
CCACCGGATCCTTTTGGGGCCTGGGCATCGTTCAGTTTTTTGGCTTCGGCCAGCAGATTGGCGCTCTGAG
ATGGATCATCAAACAGGCTCACGATGAAGGCAAACTTCTGCTCAACATTCAGGTTTGGCAGAGAATGGAT
TTCCGCACCGGCACGCGTCTTTTCTTTATTGAA
